>Addgene plasmid #234450 | pAAV-CAG-iGluSnFR4f-PDGFR-WPRE | addgene full sequence | sequence record 465729 | Addgene NGS Result
GTTGGGAAGGGCGATCGGTGCGGGCCTCTTCGCTATTACGCCAGCTGCGCGCTCGCTCGCTCACTGAGGC
CGCCCGGGCAAAGCCCGGGCGTCGGGCGACCTTTGGTCGCCCGGCCTCAGTGAGCGAGCGAGCGCGCAGA
GAGGGAGTGGCCAACTCCATCACTAGGGGTTCCTTGTAGTTAATGATTAACCCGCCATGCTACTTATCTA
CGTAGCCATGCTCTAGGAAGAGTACCATTGACGTCAATAATGACGTATGTTCCCATAGTAACGCCAATAG
GGACTTTCCATTGACGTCAATGGGTGGAGTATTTACGGTAAACTGCCCACTTGGCAGTACATCAAGTGTA
TCATATGCCAAGTACGCCCCCTATTGACGTCAATGACGGTAAATGGCCCGCCTGGCATTATGCCCAGTAC
ATGACCTTATGGGACTTTCCTACTTGGCAGTACATCTACGTATTAGTCATCGCTATTACCATGGTCGAGG
TGAGCCCCACGTTCTGCTTCACTCTCCCCATCTCCCCCCCCTCCCCACCCCCAATTTTGTATTTATTTAT
TTTTTAATTATTTTGTGCAGCGATGGGGGCGGGGGGGGGGGGGGGGCGCGCGCCAGGCGGGGCGGGGCGG
GGCGAGGGGCGGGGCGGGGCGAGGCGGAGAGGTGCGGCGGCAGCCAATCAGAGCGGCGCGCTCCGAAAGT
TTCCTTTTATGGCGAGGCGGCGGCGGCGGCGGCCCTATAAAAAGCGAAGCGCGCGGCGGGCGGGAGTCGC
TGCGCGCTGCCTTCGCCCCGTGCCCCGCTCCGCCGCCGCCTCGCGCCGCCCGCCCCGGCTCTGACTGACC
GCGTTACTCCCACAGGTGAGCGGGCGGGACGGCCCTTCTCCTCCGGGCTGTAATTAGCGCTTGGTTTAAT
GACGGCTTGTTTCTTTTCTGTGGCTGCGTGAAAGCCTTGAGGGGCTCCGGGAGGGCCCTTTGTGCGGGGG
GAGCGGCTCGGGGCTGTCCGCGGGGGGACGGCTGCCTTCGGGGGGGACGGGGCAGGGCGGGGTTCGGCTT
CTGGCGTGTGACCGGCGGCTCTAGAGCCTCTGCTAACCATGTTCATGCCTTCTTCTTTTTCCTACAGCTC
CTGGGCAACGTGCTGGTTATTGTGCTGTCTCATCATTTTGGCAAAGAATTGGATCCACCCGCCACCATGG
AGACAGACACACTCCTGCTATGGGTACTGCTGCTCTGGGTTCCAGGTTCCACTGGTGACGGATCCGCCGC
AGGCAGCACGCTGGACAAAATCGCCAAAAACGGTGTGATTGTCGTCGGTCACCGTGACTCTTCAGTGCCT
TTCTCTTATCAAGACAGTCAGCACAAAGTGGTGGGTTACTCGCAGGAATACTCCAACGCCATTGTTGAAG
CAGTGAAAAAGAAACTCAACAAACCGGACTTGCAGGTAAAACTGATTCCGATTACTTCACAAAACCGTAT
TCCACTACTGCAAAACGGCACTTACGATTTTGAATGTGGTTCTACCACCAACAACGTCGAACGCCAAAAA
TTCGCGGCTTTCTCTGACACTATTTTCGTGGTCGGTACGCGCCTGTTGACCAAAAAGGGTGGCGATATCA
AAGATTTTGCCAACCTGAAAGACAAAGCCGTAGTCGTCACTTCCGGCACTACCTCTGAAGTTTTGCTCAA
CAAACTGAATGAAGAGCAAAAAATGAATATGCGCATCATCAGCGCCAAAGATCACGGTGACTCTTTCCGC
ACCCTGGAAAGCGGTCGTGCCGTTGCCTTTATGATGGATGACGTACTGCTGGCCGGTGAACGTGCGAAAG
CGAAGAAACCAGACGACTGGGAAATCGTCGGCAAGCCGCAGTCTCAGGAGGCCTACGGTTGTATGTTGCG
TAAAGATGATCCGCAGTTCAAAAAGCTGATGGATGACACCATCGCTCAGGTGCAGACCTCCGGTGAAGCG
GAAAAATGGTTTGATAAGTGGTTCAAAAATCCAATTCTGGTGAACCACACGGTCTATATCACCGCCGACA
AGCAGAAGAACGGCATCAAGGCGAACTTCTTCATCCACCACAACGTGGAGGACGGCAGCGTGCAGCTCGC
CGACCACTACCAGCAGAACACCCCCATCGGCGACGGCCCCGTGCTGCTGCCCGACAACCACTACCTGAGC
TATCAGTCCGTGCTGAGCAAAGACCCCAACGAGAAGCGCGATCACATGGTCCTGCTGGAGTTCGTGACCG
CCACCGGGAACTCTCTCGGCATGGACGAGCTGTACAAGGGCGGTACCGGAGGGAGCATGAGCAAGGGCGA
GGAGCTGTTCACCGGGGTGGTGCCCATCCTGGTCGAGCTGGACGGCGACGTAAACGGCCACAAGTTCAGC
GTGCGCGGCGAGGGCGAGGGCGATGCCACCAACGGCAAGCTAACCCTGAAGTTCATCTGCACCACCGGCA
AGCTGCCCGTGCCCTGGCCCACCCTCGTGACCACCCTGAGCTACGGCGTGCAGTGCTTCGCCCGCTACCC
CGACCACATGAAGCAGCACGACTTCTTCAAGTCCGCCATGCCCGAAGGCTACGTCCAGGAGCGCACCATC
AGCTTCAAGGACGACGGAACCTACAAGACCCGCGCCGAGGTGAAGTTAGAGGGCGACACCCTGGTGAACC
GCATCGAGCTAAAGGGCATCGACTTCAAGGAGGACGGCAACATCCTGGGGCACAAGCTGGAGTACAACTT
TAACAACCCCCTGGTCATGAATTTCGAACTGTCAGACGAAATGAAAGCACTGTTCAAAGAACCGAATGAC
AAGGCACTGAAACTGCAGGTCGACGAACAAAAACTCATCTCAGAAGAGGATCTGAATGCTGTGGGCCAGG
ACACGCAGGAGGTCATCGTGGTGCCACACTCCTTGCCCTTTAAGGTGGTGGTGATCTCAGCCATCCTGGC
CCTGGTGGTGCTCACCATCATCTCCCTTATCATCCTCATCATGCTTTGGCAGAAGAAGCCACGTTAAAAG
CTTATCGATAATCAACCTCTGGATTACAAAATTTGTGAAAGATTGACTGGTATTCTTAACTATGTTGCTC
CTTTTACGCTATGTGGATACGCTGCTTTAATGCCTTTGTATCATGCTATTGCTTCCCGTATGGCTTTCAT
TTTCTCCTCCTTGTATAAATCCTGGTTGCTGTCTCTTTATGAGGAGTTGTGGCCCGTTGTCAGGCAACGT
GGCGTGGTGTGCACTGTGTTTGCTGACGCAACCCCCACTGGTTGGGGCATTGCCACCACCTGTCAGCTCC
TTTCCGGGACTTTCGCTTTCCCCCTCCCTATTGCCACGGCGGAACTCATCGCCGCCTGCCTTGCCCGCTG
CTGGACAGGGGCTCGGCTGTTGGGCACTGACAATTCCGTGGTGTTGTCGGGGAAATCATCGTCCTTTCCT
TGGCTGCTCGCCTGTGTTGCCACCTGGATTCTGCGCGGGACGTCCTTCTGCTACGTCCCTTCGGCCCTCA
ATCCAGCGGACCTTCCTTCCCGCGGCCTGCTGCCGGCTCTGCGGCCTCTTCCGCGTCTTCGCCTTCGCCC
TCAGACGAGTCGGATCTCCCTTTGGGCCGCCTCCCCGCATCGATACCGTCGACCCGGGCGGCCGCTTCGA
GCAGACATGATAAGATACATTGATGAGTTTGGACAAACCACAACTAGAATGCAGTGAAAAAAATGCTTTA
TTTGTGAAATTTGTGATGCTATTGCTTTATTTGTAACCATTATAAGCTGCAATAAACAAGTTAACAACAA
CAATTGCATTCATTTTATGTTTCAGGTTCAGGGGGAGATGTGGGAGGTTTTTTAAAGCAAGTAAAACCTC
TACAAATGTGGTAAAATCGATAAGGATCTTCCTAGAGCATGGCTACGTAGATAAGTAGCATGGCGGGTTA
ATCATTAACTACAAGGAACCCCTAGTGATGGAGTTGGCCACTCCCTCTCTGCGCGCTCGCTCGCTCACTG
AGGCCGGGCGACCAAAGGTCGCCCGACGCCCGGGCTTTGCCCGGGCGGCCTCAGTGAGCGAGCGAGCGCG
CAGCTGCATTAATGAATCGGCCAACGCGCGGGGAGAGGCGGTTTGCGTATTGGGCGCTCTTCCGCTTCCT
CGCTCACTGACTCGCTGCGCTCGGTCGTTCGGCTGCGGCGAGCGGTATCAGCTCACTCAAAGGCGGTAAT
ACGGTTATCCACAGAATCAGGGGATAACGCAGGAAAGAACATGTGAGCAAAAGGCCAGCAAAAGGCCAGG
AACCGTAAAAAGGCCGCGTTGCTGGCGTTTTTCCATAGGCTCCGCCCCCCTGACGAGCATCACAAAAATC
GACGCTCAAGTCAGAGGTGGCGAAACCCGACAGGACTATAAAGATACCAGGCGTTTCCCCCTGGAAGCTC
CCTCGTGCGCTCTCCTGTTCCGACCCTGCCGCTTACCGGATACCTGTCCGCCTTTCTCCCTTCGGGAAGC
GTGGCGCTTTCTCATAGCTCACGCTGTAGGTATCTCAGTTCGGTGTAGGTCGTTCGCTCCAAGCTGGGCT
GTGTGCACGAACCCCCCGTTCAGCCCGACCGCTGCGCCTTATCCGGTAACTATCGTCTTGAGTCCAACCC
GGTAAGACACGACTTATCGCCACTGGCAGCAGCCACTGGTAACAGGATTAGCAGAGCGAGGTATGTAGGC
GGTGCTACAGAGTTCTTGAAGTGGTGGCCTAACTACGGCTACACTAGAAGAACAGTATTTGGTATCTGCG
CTCTGCTGAAGCCAGTTACCTTCGGAAAAAGAGTTGGTAGCTCTTGATCCGGCAAACAAACCACCGCTGG
TAGCGGTGGTTTTTTTGTTTGCAAGCAGCAGATTACGCGCAGAAAAAAAGGATCTCAAGAAGATCCTTTG
ATCTTTTCTACGGGGTCTGACGCTCAGTGGAACGAAAACTCACGTTAAGGGATTTTGGTCATGAGATTAT
CAAAAAGGATCTTCACCTAGATCCTTTTAAATTAAAAATGAAGTTTTAAATCAATCTAAAGTATATATGA
GTAAACTTGGTCTGACAGTTACCAATGCTTAATCAGTGAGGCACCTATCTCAGCGATCTGTCTATTTCGT
TCATCCATAGTTGCCTGACTCCCCGTCGTGTAGATAACTACGATACGGGAGGGCTTACCATCTGGCCCCA
GTGCTGCAATGATACCGCGAGACCCACGCTCACCGGCTCCAGATTTATCAGCAATAAACCAGCCAGCCGG
AAGGGCCGAGCGCAGAAGTGGTCCTGCAACTTTATCCGCCTCCATCCAGTCTATTAATTGTTGCCGGGAA
GCTAGAGTAAGTAGTTCGCCAGTTAATAGTTTGCGCAACGTTGTTGCCATTGCTACAGGCATCGTGGTGT
CACGCTCGTCGTTTGGTATGGCTTCATTCAGCTCCGGTTCCCAACGATCAAGGCGAGTTACATGATCCCC
CATGTTGTGCAAAAAAGCGGTTAGCTCCTTCGGTCCTCCGATCGTTGTCAGAAGTAAGTTGGCCGCAGTG
TTATCACTCATGGTTATGGCAGCACTGCATAATTCTCTTACTGTCATGCCATCCGTAAGATGCTTTTCTG
TGACTGGTGAGTACTCAACCAAGTCATTCTGAGAATAGTGTATGCGGCGACCGAGTTGCTCTTGCCCGGC
GTCAATACGGGATAATACCGCGCCACATAGCAGAACTTTAAAAGTGCTCATCATTGGAAAACGTTCTTCG
GGGCGAAAACTCTCAAGGATCTTACCGCTGTTGAGATCCAGTTCGATGTAACCCACTCGTGCACCCAACT
GATCTTCAGCATCTTTTACTTTCACCAGCGTTTCTGGGTGAGCAAAAACAGGAAGGCAAAATGCCGCAAA
AAAGGGAATAAGGGCGACACGGAAATGTTGAATACTCATACTCTTCCTTTTTCAATATTATTGAAGCATT
TATCAGGGTTATTGTCTCATGAGCGGATACATATTTGAATGTATTTAGAAAAATAAACAAATAGGGGTTC
CGCGCACATTTCCCCGAAAAGTGCCACCTAAATTGTAAGCGTTAATATTTTGTTAAAATTCGCGTTAAAT
TTTTGTTAAATCAGCTCATTTTTTAACCAATAGGCCGAAATCGGCAAAATCCCTTATAAATCAAAAGAAT
AGACCGAGATAGGGT
[37 nt withheld, positions 6176-6212]
AAAGAACGTGGACTCCAACGTCAAAGG
[49 nt withheld, positions 6240-6288]
T
[91 nt withheld, positions 6290-6380]
G
[124 nt withheld, positions 6382-6505]
CCCATTCGCCATTCAGGCTGCGCAACT
Features (pLannotate 1.2.2; 20 found; start..end, strand, type, name):
     42..174     -  repeat_region  AAV2 ITR (fragment): inverted terminal repeat of adeno-associated virus serotype 2 inverted
    235..483     +  enhancer       CMV enhancer (fragment): human cytomegalovirus immediate early enhancer
    485..762     +  promoter       chicken β-actin promoter: No description available
    763..898     +  intron         hybrid intron (fragment): hybrid between chicken β-actin (CBA) and minute virus of mice (MMV) introns (Gray et al., 2011)
    987..1117    +  intron         chimeric intron (fragment): chimera between introns from chicken β-actin and rabbit β-globin
   1187..1249    +  sig_peptide    Igκ leader: leader sequence from mouse immunoglobulin κ light chain
   1256..1996    +  CDS            gltI (fragment): GLTI_ECOLI - Also known as ybeJ, yzzK. Experimental evidence at protein level: Swiss-Prot protein existence level 1. Part of the ABC transporter complex GltIJKL involved in glutamate and aspartate uptake. Binds to both glutamate and aspartate. From Escherichia coli (strain K12).
   2012..2728    +  CDS            cEGFP: cEGFP is a basic (constitutively fluorescent) green fluorescent protein published in 2008, derived from Aequorea victoria.
   2741..2809    +  CDS            gltI (fragment): GLTI_ECOLI - Also known as ybeJ, yzzK. Experimental evidence at protein level: Swiss-Prot protein existence level 1. Part of the ABC transporter complex GltIJKL involved in glutamate and aspartate uptake. Binds to both glutamate and aspartate. From Escherichia coli (strain K12).
   2858..3004    +  CDS            PDGFRβ TM domain: transmembrane domain from platelet derived growth factor receptor beta
   3020..3608    +  misc_feature   WPRE: woodchuck hepatitis virus posttranscriptional regulatory element
   3651..3772    -  polyA_signal   SV40 poly(A) signal: SV40 polyadenylation signal
   3795..3863    -  CDS            large T antigen (fragment): large T antigen from SV40 (simian virus 40)
   3934..4067    +  repeat_region  AAV2 ITR: inverted terminal repeat of adeno-associated virus serotype 2 inverted
   4061..4117    -  CDS            lacI (fragment): lac repressor; lacI; The lac repressor binds to the lac operator to inhibit transcription in E. coli. This inhibition can be relieved by adding lactose or isopropyl-β-D-thiogalactopyranoside (IPTG).
   4300..4888    -  rep_origin     ori: high-copy-number ColE1/pMB1/pBR322/pUC origin of replication
   5059..5919    -  CDS            AmpR: β-lactamase; bla; confers resistance to ampicillin, carbenicillin, and related antibiotics
   5920..6024    -  promoter       AmpR promoter: bla
   6077..6505    -  rep_origin     f1 ori (sequence partly withheld): f1 bacteriophage origin of replication; arrow indicates direction of (+) strand synthesis
   6510..47      -  CDS            lacZα (fragment) (across the origin): LacZα fragment of β-galactosidase; lacZ fragment
