[The description below was written by a language model from this plasmid's Addgene catalogue record and pLannotate feature annotations shown in this document.]
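Description:
pAAV-CAG-iGluSnFR4f-PDGFR-WPRE is an adeno-associated virus transfer plasmid (6,532 nt) for mammalian expression of a genetically encoded fluorescent glutamate indicator. It is built on a pAAV-CAG backbone and propagated in E. coli as a high-copy plasmid through a ColE1/pUC-type origin, with ampicillin selection from the β-lactamase gene. An f1 phage origin is also present, and short lacZα, lacI and SV40 large T fragments annotated in the backbone appear to be cloning remnants rather than functional elements. Two AAV2 inverted terminal repeats flank the expression cassette and define the segment that is replicated and packaged into AAV particles when the helper functions are supplied in trans.

Between the ITRs, the CAG promoter (CMV enhancer, chicken β-actin promoter and chimeric intron sequence) drives strong, broadly active transcription of the 1,821 bp iGluSnFR4f-PDGFR insert, also called variant 9601. The sensor consists of the E. coli glutamate/aspartate-binding protein GltI interrupted by an Aequorea victoria-derived GFP (annotated as cEGFP), so that ligand binding to GltI is reported as a change in fluorescence. An N-terminal Igκ leader directs the protein into the secretory pathway. A C-terminal Myc epitope followed by the PDGFRβ transmembrane domain anchors it on the extracellular face of the plasma membrane, where it can detect released glutamate. A WPRE downstream of the coding sequence enhances transcript stability and expression, and an SV40 polyadenylation signal terminates the message.

The "4f" variant is described as having improved sensitivity and fast deactivation kinetics, suiting it to imaging rapid glutamate transients. The depositor notes that the alternative NGR display version matched or outperformed this PDGFR-anchored version in all conditions tested.
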