Addgene plasmid #234450: pAAV-CAG-iGluSnFR4f-PDGFR-WPRE
Purpose: AAV-mediated expression of glutamate sensor with improved sensitivity and fast deactivation kinetics (4f = fast); NGR vector matches or outperforms PDGFR in all conditions tested.
Depositing lab: GENIE Project. Depositing organization: HHMI, Janelia Research Campus. Publication: Glutamate indicators with increased sensitivity and tailored deactivation rates. Aggarwal A, Negrean A, Chen Y, Iyer R, Reep D, Liu A, Palutla A, Xie ME, MacLennan BJ, Hagihara KM, Kinsey LW, Sun JL, Yao P, Zheng J, Tsang A, Tsegaye G, Zhang Y, Patel RH, Arthur BJ, Hiblot J, Leippe P, Tarnawski M, Marvin JS, Vevea JD, Turaga SC, Tebo AG, Carandini M, Rossi LF, Kleinfeld D, Konnerth A, Svoboda K, Turner GC, Hasseman JP, Podgorski K. Nat Methods. 2026 Feb;23(2):417-425. doi: 10.1038/s41592-025-02965-z. Epub 2025 Dec 23. PubMed 41436654.
Backbone
  Vector backbone: pAAV-CAG
  Vector type: Mammalian Expression, AAV
Growth in bacteria
  Bacterial resistance: Ampicillin, 100 μg/mL
  Growth temperature: 37°C
  Growth strain: NEB Stable
  Growth instructions: Depositing lab recommends limiting overnight liquid culture to 16 h at higher temperatures (37 C) to maintain ITR integrity, rather than 30 C for 20 h.
  Copy number: High Copy
Gene/Insert
  Gene/Insert name: iGluSnFR4f-PDGFR (alt name: variant 9601)
  Species: Synthetic; E. coli, A. victoria (jellyfish)
  Insert size (bp): 1821
  Promoter: CAG
  Tag / fusion protein: IgK chain (N terminal on insert); Myc epi tag-PDGFR TM Domain (C terminal on insert)
  Cloning method: Gibson Cloning
Terms and licenses: Academic/Nonprofit Terms; Industry Terms: Not Available to Industry
Depositor comments: Please visit https://doi.org/10.1101/2025.03.20.643984 for bioRxiv preprint.
How to cite: pAAV-CAG-iGluSnFR4f-PDGFR-WPRE was a gift from GENIE Project (Addgene plasmid # 234450 ; http://n2t.net/addgene:234450 ; RRID:Addgene_234450)
